Addgene plasmid #134262: pBOB-C-Flag-GK5 (1-287)
Purpose: Lentivector encoding Flag-tagged GK5 truncation (amino acids 1-287)
Depositing lab: Bruce Beutler. Depositing organization: University of Texas Southwestern Medical Center. Publication: Skin-specific regulation of SREBP processing and lipid biosynthesis by glycerol kinase 5. Zhang D, Tomisato W, Su L, Sun L, Choi JH, Zhang Z, Wang KW, Zhan X, Choi M, Li X, Tang M, Castro-Perez JM, Hildebrand S, Murray AR, Moresco EMY, Beutler B. Proc Natl Acad Sci U S A. 2017 Jun 27;114(26):E5197-E5206. doi: 10.1073/pnas.1705312114. Epub 2017 Jun 12. PubMed 28607088.
Backbone
  Vector backbone: pBOB
  Backbone size w/o insert (bp): 8800
  Total vector size (bp): 9700
  Vector type: Mammalian Expression, Lentiviral
Growth in bacteria
  Bacterial resistance: Ampicillin, 100 μg/mL
  Growth temperature: 37°C
  Growth strain: NEB Stable
  Copy number: High Copy
Gene/Insert
  Gene/Insert name: Gk5 (alt name: glycerol kinase 5 (putative))
  Species: M. musculus (mouse)
  Insert size (bp): 858
  Mutation: mouse Gk5 amino acids 1-287
  GenBank ID: NM_001368879
  Entrez Gene: Gk5 (a.k.a. AV095337, C330018K18Rik, G630067D24Rik)
  Promoter: CMV
  Tag / fusion protein: Flag (C terminal on insert)
  Cloning method: Ligation Independent Cloning
  Sequencing primers: 5′ agctcgtttagtgaaccgtcagatcg; 3′ ggaaactgacaatcttagcgcag
Terms and licenses: Academic/Nonprofit Terms; Industry Terms: Not Available to Industry
How to cite: pBOB-C-Flag-GK5 (1-287) was a gift from Bruce Beutler (Addgene plasmid # 134262 ; http://n2t.net/addgene:134262 ; RRID:Addgene_134262)
