[The description below was written by a language model from this plasmid's Addgene catalogue record and pLannotate feature annotations shown in this document.]
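Description:
pBOB-C-Flag-GK5 (1-287) is an HIV-1-based lentiviral transfer plasmid built on the pBOB backbone for expressing a truncated mouse glycerol kinase 5 (Gk5) in mammalian cells, either by direct transfection or after packaging into lentiviral particles. It is maintained in E. coli through a high-copy ColE1/pUC-type origin and ampicillin resistance, and also carries an f1 origin. An SV40/EM7-driven bleomycin/Zeocin resistance cassette with an SV40 polyadenylation signal lies in the plasmid backbone, outside the LTR-flanked region, so it would not be carried in the packaged viral genome.

The viral genome is transcribed from a CMV enhancer/promoter fused to a truncated 5' LTR, an arrangement that makes genomic RNA production independent of Tat. Downstream are the Ψ packaging signal with a gag fragment, the Rev response element for nuclear export of unspliced RNA, and the cPPT/CTS, which aids nuclear import in transduced cells. An internal CMV enhancer/promoter drives the payload: the first 287 amino acids of mouse Gk5 (about 860 bp) followed by a C-terminal Flag epitope, which the annotation detects as a short match to part of a 3xFLAG sequence. The annotation also places a chimeric intron after the tagged coding sequence, then a WPRE to enhance transcript stability and expression, the 3' LTR sequences and a bGH polyadenylation signal.

The record describes the construct simply as a lentivector encoding this Flag-tagged Gk5 truncation. It comes from work on Gk5 in skin-specific regulation of SREBP processing and lipid biosynthesis. A tagged fragment of this kind suits domain-mapping, detection or immunoprecipitation experiments, although the specific use is not stated.
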