Features (pLannotate 1.2.2; 34 found; start..end, strand, type, name):
     28..80      -  misc_feature   bom (fragment): basis of mobility region from pBR322
    235..614     +  enhancer       CMV enhancer: human cytomegalovirus immediate early enhancer
    615..814     +  promoter       CMV promoter: human cytomegalovirus (CMV) immediate early promoter
    832..1012    +  LTR            5' LTR (truncated): truncated 5' long terminal repeat (LTR) from HIV-1
   1059..1184    +  misc_feature   HIV-1 Ψ: packaging signal of human immunodeficiency virus type 1
   1168..1531    +  CDS            HIV-1 gag (fragment): gag protein from human immunodeficiency virus 1; gag
   1677..1910    +  misc_feature   RRE: The Rev response element (RRE) of HIV-1 allows for Rev-dependent mRNA export from the nucleus to the cytoplasm.
   2287..2387    +  CDS            Rev (fragment): human immunodeficiency virus 1 (HIV-1) Rev protein; rev; enhances nuclear export of unspliced and incompletely spliced viral mRNAs
   2391..2507    +  misc_feature   cPPT/CTS: central polypurine tract and central termination sequence of HIV-1
   2530..2833    +  enhancer       CMV enhancer: human cytomegalovirus immediate early enhancer
   2834..3037    +  promoter       CMV promoter: human cytomegalovirus (CMV) immediate early promoter
   3145..4005    +  CDS            Gk5 (fragment): GLPK5_MOUSE - Experimental evidence at transcript level: Swiss-Prot protein existence level 2. From Mus musculus (Mouse).
   4026..4046    +  CDS            3xFLAG (fragment): three tandem FLAG® epitope tags
   4119..4348    +  intron         chimeric intron: chimera between introns from adenovirus and immunoglobulin heavy chain genes
   4412..4522    +  CDS            nef (fragment): NEF_HV1Z2 - Experimental evidence at protein level: Swiss-Prot protein existence level 1. Extracellular Nef protein targets CD4(+) T-lymphocytes for apoptosis by interacting with CXCR4 surface receptors. From Human immunodeficiency virus type 1 group M subtype D (isolate Z2/CDC-Z34) (HIV-1).
   4525..5113    +  misc_feature   WPRE: woodchuck hepatitis virus posttranscriptional regulatory element
   5130..5198    +  CDS            nef (fragment): NEF_HV1Z2 - Experimental evidence at protein level: Swiss-Prot protein existence level 1. Extracellular Nef protein targets CD4(+) T-lymphocytes for apoptosis by interacting with CXCR4 surface receptors. From Human immunodeficiency virus type 1 group M subtype D (isolate Z2/CDC-Z34) (HIV-1).
   5200..5512    +  LTR            5' LTR (fragment): 5' long terminal repeat (LTR) from HIV-1
   5520..5700    +  LTR            5' LTR (truncated): truncated 5' long terminal repeat (LTR) from HIV-1
   5732..5956    +  polyA_signal   bGH poly(A) signal: bovine growth hormone polyadenylation signal
   5960..5981    +  promoter       SV40 promoter (fragment): SV40 enhancer and early promoter
   6002..6430    +  rep_origin     f1 ori (sequence partly withheld): f1 bacteriophage origin of replication; arrow indicates direction of (+) strand synthesis
   6483..6693    +  promoter       SV40 promoter: SV40 early promoter
   6749..6796    +  promoter       EM7 promoter: synthetic bacterial promoter&nbsp
   6815..7189    +  CDS            BleoR: antibiotic-binding protein; Sh ble from Streptoalloteichus hindustanus; confers resistance to bleomycin, phleomycin, and Zeocin™
   7199..7324    +  CDS            ble (fragment): BLE_KLEPN - Experimental evidence at protein level: Swiss-Prot protein existence level 1. Binding protein with a strong affinity to the bleomycin family of antibiotics. Binds to CL990; an antimitotic-antibiotic compound. From Klebsiella pneumoniae.
   7319..7440    +  polyA_signal   SV40 poly(A) signal: SV40 polyadenylation signal
   7513..7529    -  protein_bind   lac operator: The lac repressor binds to the lac operator to inhibit transcription in E. coli. This inhibition can be relieved by adding lactose or isopropyl-β-D-thiogalactopyranoside (IPTG). lac repressor encoded by lacI
   7537..7567    -  promoter       lac promoter: promoter for the E. coli lac operon
   7582..7603    -  protein_bind   CAP binding site: CAP binding activates transcription in the presence of cAMP. E. coli catabolite activator protein
   7616..7708    -  CDS            lacI (fragment): lac repressor; lacI; The lac repressor binds to the lac operator to inhibit transcription in E. coli. This inhibition can be relieved by adding lactose or isopropyl-β-D-thiogalactopyranoside (IPTG).
   7891..8479    -  rep_origin     ori: high-copy-number ColE1/pMB1/pBR322/pUC origin of replication
   8650..9510    -  CDS            AmpR: β-lactamase; bla; confers resistance to ampicillin, carbenicillin, and related antibiotics
   9511..9615    -  promoter       AmpR promoter: bla
>Addgene plasmid #134262 | pBOB-C-Flag-GK5 (1-287) | addgene full sequence | sequence record 275382 | Addgene NGS Result
GACGGATCGGGAGATCTCCCGATCCCCTATGGTGCACTCTCAGTACAATCTGCTCTGATGCCGCATAGTT
AAGCCAGTATCTGCTCCCTGCTTGTGTGTTGGAGGTCGCTGAGTAGTGCGCGAGCAAAATTTAAGCTACA
ACAAGGCAAGGCTTGACCGACAATTGCATGAAGAATCTGCTTAGGGTTAGGCGTTTTGCGCTGCTTCGCG
ATGTACGGGCCAGATATACGCGTTGACATTGATTATTGACTAGTTATTAATAGTAATCAATTACGGGGTC
ATTAGTTCATAGCCCATATATGGAGTTCCGCGTTACATAACTTACGGTAAATGGCCCGCCTGGCTGACCG
CCCAACGACCCCCGCCCATTGACGTCAATAATGACGTATGTTCCCATAGTAACGCCAATAGGGACTTTCC
ATTGACGTCAATGGGTGGAGTATTTACGGTAAACTGCCCACTTGGCAGTACATCAAGTGTATCATATGCC
AAGTACGCCCCCTATTGACGTCAATGACGGTAAATGGCCCGCCTGGCATTATGCCCAGTACATGACCTTA
TGGGACTTTCCTACTTGGCAGTACATCTACGTATTAGTCATCGCTATTACCATGGTGATGCGGTTTTGGC
AGTACATCAATGGGCGTGGATAGCGGTTTGACTCACGGGGATTTCCAAGTCTCCACCCCATTGACGTCAA
TGGGAGTTTGTTTTGGCACCAAAATCAACGGGACTTTCCAAAATGTCGTAACAACTCCGCCCCATTGACG
CAAATGGGCGGTAGGCGTGTACGGTGGGAGGTCTATATAAGCAGCGCGTTTTGCCTGTACTGGGTCTCTC
TGGTTAGACCAGATCTGAGCCTGGGAGCTCTCTGGCTAACTAGGGAACCCACTGCTTAAGCCTCAATAAA
GCTTGCCTTGAGTGCTTCAAGTAGTGTGTGCCCGTCTGTTGTGTGACTCTGGTAACTAGAGATCCCTCAG
ACCCTTTTAGTCAGTGTGGAAAATCTCTAGCAGTGGCGCCCGAACAGGGACTTGAAAGCGAAAGGGAAAC
CAGAGGAGCTCTCTCGACGCAGGACTCGGCTTGCTGAAGCGCGCACGGCAAGAGGCGAGGGGCGGCGACT
GGTGAGTACGCCAAAAATTTTGACTAGCGGAGGCTAGAAGGAGAGAGATGGGTGCGAGAGCGTCAGTATT
AAGCGGGGGAGAATTAGATCGCGATGGGAAAAAATTCGGTTAAGGCCAGGGGGAAAGAAAAAATATAAAT
TAAAACATATAGTATGGGCAAGCAGGGAGCTAGAACGATTCGCAGTTAATCCTGGCCTGTTAGAAACATC
AGAAGGCTGTAGACAAATACTGGGACAGCTACAACCATCCCTTCAGACAGGATCAGAAGAACTTAGATCA
TTATATAATACAGTAGCAACCCTCTATTGTGTGCATCAAAGGATAGAGATAAAAGACACCAAGGAAGCTT
TAGACAAGATAGAGGAAGAGCAAAACAAAAGTAAGACCACCGCACAGCAAGCGGCCGCTGATCTTCAGAC
CTGGAGGAGGAGATATGAGGGACAATTGGAGAAGTGAATTATATAAATATAAAGTAGTAAAAATTGAACC
ATTAGGAGTAGCACCCACCAAGGCAAAGAGAAGAGTGGTGCAGAGAGAAAAAAGAGCAGTGGGAATAGGA
GCTTTGTTCCTTGGGTTCTTGGGAGCAGCAGGAAGCACTATGGGCGCAGCGTCAATGACGCTGACGGTAC
AGGCCAGACAATTATTGTCTGGTATAGTGCAGCAGCAGAACAATTTGCTGAGGGCTATTGAGGCGCAACA
GCATCTGTTGCAACTCACAGTCTGGGGCATCAAGCAGCTCCAGGCAAGAATCCTGGCTGTGGAAAGATAC
CTAAAGGATCAACAGCTCCTGGGGATTTGGGGTTGCTCTGGAAAACTCATTTGCACCACTGCTGTGCCTT
GGAATGCTAGTTGGAGTAATAAATCTCTGGAACAGATTTGGAATCACACGACCTGGATGGAGTGGGACAG
AGAAATTAACAATTACACAAGCTTAATACACTCCTTAATTGAAGAATCGCAAAACCAGCAAGAAAAGAAT
GAACAAGAATTATTGGAATTAGATAAATGGGCAAGTTTGTGGAATTGGTTTAACATAACAAATTGGCTGT
GGTATATAAAATTATTCATAATGATAGTAGGAGGCTTGGTAGGTTTAAGAATAGTTTTTGCTGTACTTTC
TATAGTGAATAGAGTTAGGCAGGGATATTCACCATTATCGTTTCAGACCCACCTCCCAACCCCGAGGGGA
CCCGACAGGCCCGAAGGAATAGAAGAAGAAGGTGGAGAGAGAGACAGAGACAGATCCATTCGATTAGTGA
ACGGATCAACTTTTAAAAGAAAAGGGGGGATTGGGGGGTACAGTGCAGGGGAAAGAATAGTAGACATAAT
AGCAACAGACATACAAACTAAAGAATTACAAAAACAAATTACAAAATTCAAAATTTTATCGATAAGCTTG
GGAGTTCCGCGTTACATAACTTACGGTAAATGGCCCGCCTGGCTGACCGCCCAACGACCCCCGCCCATTG
ACGTCAATAATGACGTATGTTCCCATAGTAACGCCAATAGGGACTTTCCATTGACGTCAATGGGTGGAGT
ATTTACGGTAAACTGCCCACTTGGCAGTACATCAAGTGTATCATATGCCAAGTACGCCCCCTATTGACGT
CAATGACGGTAAATGGCCCGCCTGGCATTATGCCCAGTACATGACCTTATGGGACTTTCCTACTTGGCAG
TACATCTACGTATTAGTCATCGCTATTACCATGGTGATGCGGTTTTGGCAGTACATCAATGGGCGTGGAT
AGCGGTTTGACTCACGGGGATTTCCAAGTCTCCACCCCATTGACGTCAATGGGAGTTTGTTTTGGCACCA
AAATCAACGGGACTTTCCAAAATGTCGTAACAACTCCGCCCCATTGACGCAAATGGGCGGTAGGCGTGTA
CGGTGGGAGGTCTATATAAGCAGAGCTCGTTTAGTGAACCGTCAGATCGCCTGGAGACGCCATCCACGCT
GTTTTGACCTCCATAGAAGACACCGACTGAGCTCCTTAAGGTTAACTCTAGAGAATTCGGATCCATGTCA
GGGCAGCAGGAGCGTGCAGAGCGGCAGCGAGAGGAACTGAGCGCGTCGGCCTCGCCGCCCTCCCGCTTCG
TGCTGGGGCTGGACGTGGGCAGCACGGTGATCCGCTGCCACGTCTATGACCAGACGGCGCGAGTGCGAGG
CTCCAGCGCGCAGAAGGTAGAAAATGTTTACCCTCAACCTGGCTGGGTTGAAATCGATCCTGATTCTCTC
TGGGCTCAGTTTGTTGCCGTAATAAAAGATGCTGTCAAAGCTGCAGGGGTGCAGATGAATCAAATTGTCG
GTCTTGGCATATCAACACAGAGAGCCACTTTCATTACATGGAACAAGAAAACAGGCCATCATTTTCACAA
CTTCATTAGCTGGCAAGACCTAAGGGCAGCTGAACTTGTAAAGTCCTGGAATAATTCTCTCATAATGAAG
CTATTGCATGGGGCCACCCGAGTCCTTCATTTCTTCAGTAGAAGTAAAGTAATGCTAACGGTCAGCCGCT
TCAATTTCAGCACCCAGCATGCCACCTTAAGATTGACCTGGATTTTACAAAACCTATCTGAGGTGAAAAG
GGCAGTTGAAGAAGACAATTGTTGCTTTGGGACGATTGATACCTGGCTGTTATACAAGCTCACGAAAGGT
TCTTCCTACGCCACGGATTATTCAAATGCCAGCACCACTGGATTTTTTGATCCCTATGCGATGCGCTGGA
GCAGGCTCATAACCACCATGGTCTCCATCCCACTGTCTATCCTGCCTCCTGTGAAGGATACCAGCTATAA
TTTTGGATCAGTGGATGAGAAGATATTTGGCGTGCCTATACCAGTTGTTGCCTTGGTTGGTGACCAGCAG
TCGGCCATGTTTGGACTCGAGCCATGGAAGCTTATGGACTACAAAGACGATGACGACAAGGATATCTAAC
TGACTGAACCGGTGGTACCGAGGAATTAATTCGCTGTCTGCGAGGGCCAGCTGTTGGGGTGAGTACTCCC
TCTCAAAAGCGGGCATGACTTCTGCGCTAAGATTGTCAGTTTCCAAAAACGAGGAGGATTTGATATTCAC
CTGGCCCGCGGTGATGCCTTTGAGGGTGGCCGCGTCCATCTGGTCAGAAAAGACAATCTTTTTGTTGTCA
AGCTTGAGGTGTGGCAGGCTTGAGATCTGGCCATACACTTGAGTGACAATGACATCCACTTTGCCTTTCT
CTCCACAGGTGTCCACTCCCAGGTCCAACTGCAGGTCGAGCATGCATCTAGGGCGGCCAATTCCGCCGAT
CCTGGAAAAACATGGAGCAATCACAAGTAGCAATACAGCAGCTACCAATGCTGATTGTGCCTGGCTAGAA
GCACAAGAGGAGGAGGAGGTGGGTTTTCCAGTCACACCTCAGACAATCAACCTCTGGATTACAAAATTTG
TGAAAGATTGACTGGTATTCTTAACTATGTTGCTCCTTTTACGCTATGTGGATACGCTGCTTTAATGCCT
TTGTATCATGCTATTGCTTCCCGTATGGCTTTCATTTTCTCCTCCTTGTATAAATCCTGGTTGCTGTCTC
TTTATGAGGAGTTGTGGCCCGTTGTCAGGCAACGTGGCGTGGTGTGCACTGTGTTTGCTGACGCAACCCC
CACTGGTTGGGGCATTGCCACCACCTGTCAGCTCCTTTCCGGGACTTTCGCTTTCCCCCTCCCTATTGCC
ACGGCGGAACTCATCGCCGCCTGCCTTGCCCGCTGCTGGACAGGGGCTCGGCTGTTGGGCACTGACAATT
CCGTGGTGTTGTCGGGGAAGCTGACGTCCTTTCCATGGCTGCTCGCCTGTGTTGCCACCTGGATTCTGCG
CGGGACGTCCTTCTGCTACGTCCCTTCGGCCCTCAATCCAGCGGACCTTCCTTCCCGCGGCCTGCTGCCG
GCTCTGCGGCCTCTTCCGCGTCTTCGCCTTCGCCCTCAGACGAGTCGGATCTCCCTTTGGGCCGCCTCCC
CGCCTGGAATTCGAGCTCGGTACCTTTAAGACCAATGACTTACAAGGCAGCTGTAGATCTTAGCCACTTT
TTAAAAGAAAAGGGGGGACTGGAAGGGCTAATTCACTCCCAACGAAGACAAGATATCCTTGATCTGTGGA
TCTACCACACACAAGGCTACTTCCCTGATTGGCAGAACTACACACCAGGGCCAGGGATCAGATATCCACT
GACCTTTGGATGGTGCTACAAGCTAGTACCAGTTGAGCAAGAGAAGGTAGAAGAAGCCAATGAAGGAGAG
AACACCCGCTTGTTACACCCTGTGAGCCTGCATGGGATGGATGACCCGGAGAGAGAAGTATTAGAGTGGA
GGTTTGACAGCCGCCTAGCATTTCATCACATGGCCCGAGAGCTGCATCCGGACTGTACTGGGTCTCTCTG
GTTAGACCAGATCTGAGCCTGGGAGCTCTCTGGCTAACTAGGGAACCCACTGCTTAAGCCTCAATAAAGC
TTGCCTTGAGTGCTTCAAGTAGTGTGTGCCCGTCTGTTGTGTGACTCTGGTAACTAGAGATCCCTCAGAC
CCTTTTAGTCAGTGTGGAAAATCTCTAGCAGGGCCGCTTTAAACCCGCTGATCAGCCTCGACTGTGCCTT
CTAGTTGCCAGCCATCTGTTGTTTGCCCCTCCCCCGTGCCTTCCTTGACCCTGGAAGGTGCCACTCCCAC
TGTCCTTTCCTAATAAAATGAGGAAATTGCATCGCATTGTCTGAGTAGGTGTCATTCTATTCTGGGGGGT
GGGGTGGGGCAGGACAGCAAGGGGGAGGATTGGGAAGACAATAGCAGGCATGCTGGGGATGCGGTGGGCT
CTATGGCTTCTGAGGCGGAAAGAACCAGCTGGGGCTCTAGGGGGTATCCCC
[124 nt withheld, positions 6002-6125]
C
[91 nt withheld, positions 6127-6217]
A
[49 nt withheld, positions 6219-6267]
CCTTTGACGTTGGAGTCCACGTTCTTT
[37 nt withheld, positions 6295-6331]
ACCCTATCTCGGTCTATTCTTTTGATTTATAAGGGATTTTGCCGATTTCGGCCTATTGGTTAAAAAATGA
GCTGATTTAACAAAAATTTAACGCGAATTAATTCTGTGGAATGTGTGTCAGTTAGGGTGTGGAAAGTCCC
CAGGCTCCCCAGCAGGCAGAAGTATGCAAAGCATGCATCTCAATTAGTCAGCAACCATAGTCCCGCCCCT
AACTCCGCCCATCCCGCCCCTAACTCCGCCCAGTTCCGCCCATTCTCCGCCCCATGGCTGACTAATTTTT
TTTATTTATGCAGAGGCCGAGGCCGCCTCTGCCTCTGAGCTATTCCAGAAGTAGTGAGGAGGCTTTTTTG
GAGGCCTAGGCTTTTGCAAAAAGCTCCCGGGAGCTTGTATATCCATTTTCGGATCTGATCAGCACGTGTT
GACAATTAATCATCGGCATAGTATATCGGCATAGTATAATACGACAAGGTGAGGAACTAAACCATGGCCA
AGTTGACCAGTGCCGTTCCGGTGCTCACCGCGCGCGACGTCGCCGGAGCGGTCGAGTTCTGGACCGACCG
GCTCGGGTTCTCCCGGGACTTCGTGGAGGACGACTTCGCCGGTGTGGTCCGGGACGACGTGACCCTGTTC
ATCAGCGCGGTCCAGGACCAGGTGGTGCCGGACAACACCCTGGCCTGGGTGTGGGTGCGCGGCCTGGACG
AGCTGTACGCCGAGTGGTCGGAGGTCGTGTCCACGAACTTCCGGGACGCCTCCGGGCCGGCCATGACCGA
GATCGGCGAGCAGCCGTGGGGGCGGGAGTTCGCCCTGCGCGACCCGGCCGGCAACTGCGTGCACTTCGTG
GCCGAGGAGCAGGACTGACACGTGCTACGAGATTTCGATTCCACCGCCGCCTTCTATGAAAGGTTGGGCT
TCGGAATCGTTTTCCGGGACGCCGGCTGGATGATCCTCCAGCGCGGGGATCTCATGCTGGAGTTCTTCGC
CCACCCCAACTTGTTTATTGCAGCTTATAATGGTTACAAATAAAGCAATAGCATCACAAATTTCACAAAT
AAAGCATTTTTTTCACTGCATTCTAGTTGTGGTTTGTCCAAACTCATCAATGTATCTTATCATGTCTGTA
TACCGTCGACCTCTAGCTAGAGCTTGGCGTAATCATGGTCATAGCTGTTTCCTGTGTGAAATTGTTATCC
GCTCACAATTCCACACAACATACGAGCCGGAAGCATAAAGTGTAAAGCCTGGGGTGCCTAATGAGTGAGC
TAACTCACATTAATTGCGTTGCGCTCACTGCCCGCTTTCCAGTCGGGAAACCTGTCGTGCCAGCTGCATT
AATGAATCGGCCAACGCGCGGGGAGAGGCGGTTTGCGTATTGGGCGCTCTTCCGCTTCCTCGCTCACTGA
CTCGCTGCGCTCGGTCGTTCGGCTGCGGCGAGCGGTATCAGCTCACTCAAAGGCGGTAATACGGTTATCC
ACAGAATCAGGGGATAACGCAGGAAAGAACATGTGAGCAAAAGGCCAGCAAAAGGCCAGGAACCGTAAAA
AGGCCGCGTTGCTGGCGTTTTTCCATAGGCTCCGCCCCCCTGACGAGCATCACAAAAATCGACGCTCAAG
TCAGAGGTGGCGAAACCCGACAGGACTATAAAGATACCAGGCGTTTCCCCCTGGAAGCTCCCTCGTGCGC
TCTCCTGTTCCGACCCTGCCGCTTACCGGATACCTGTCCGCCTTTCTCCCTTCGGGAAGCGTGGCGCTTT
CTCATAGCTCACGCTGTAGGTATCTCAGTTCGGTGTAGGTCGTTCGCTCCAAGCTGGGCTGTGTGCACGA
ACCCCCCGTTCAGCCCGACCGCTGCGCCTTATCCGGTAACTATCGTCTTGAGTCCAACCCGGTAAGACAC
GACTTATCGCCACTGGCAGCAGCCACTGGTAACAGGATTAGCAGAGCGAGGTATGTAGGCGGTGCTACAG
AGTTCTTGAAGTGGTGGCCTAACTACGGCTACACTAGAAGAACAGTATTTGGTATCTGCGCTCTGCTGAA
GCCAGTTACCTTCGGAAAAAGAGTTGGTAGCTCTTGATCCGGCAAACAAACCACCGCTGGTAGCGGTGGT
TTTTTTGTTTGCAAGCAGCAGATTACGCGCAGAAAAAAAGGATCTCAAGAAGATCCTTTGATCTTTTCTA
CGGGGTCTGACGCTCAGTGGAACGAAAACTCACGTTAAGGGATTTTGGTCATGAGATTATCAAAAAGGAT
CTTCACCTAGATCCTTTTAAATTAAAAATGAAGTTTTAAATCAATCTAAAGTATATATGAGTAAACTTGG
TCTGACAGTTACCAATGCTTAATCAGTGAGGCACCTATCTCAGCGATCTGTCTATTTCGTTCATCCATAG
TTGCCTGACTCCCCGTCGTGTAGATAACTACGATACGGGAGGGCTTACCATCTGGCCCCAGTGCTGCAAT
GATACCGCGAGACCCACGCTCACCGGCTCCAGATTTATCAGCAATAAACCAGCCAGCCGGAAGGGCCGAG
CGCAGAAGTGGTCCTGCAACTTTATCCGCCTCCATCCAGTCTATTAATTGTTGCCGGGAAGCTAGAGTAA
GTAGTTCGCCAGTTAATAGTTTGCGCAACGTTGTTGCCATTGCTACAGGCATCGTGGTGTCACGCTCGTC
GTTTGGTATGGCTTCATTCAGCTCCGGTTCCCAACGATCAAGGCGAGTTACATGATCCCCCATGTTGTGC
AAAAAAGCGGTTAGCTCCTTCGGTCCTCCGATCGTTGTCAGAAGTAAGTTGGCCGCAGTGTTATCACTCA
TGGTTATGGCAGCACTGCATAATTCTCTTACTGTCATGCCATCCGTAAGATGCTTTTCTGTGACTGGTGA
GTACTCAACCAAGTCATTCTGAGAATAGTGTATGCGGCGACCGAGTTGCTCTTGCCCGGCGTCAATACGG
GATAATACCGCGCCACATAGCAGAACTTTAAAAGTGCTCATCATTGGAAAACGTTCTTCGGGGCGAAAAC
TCTCAAGGATCTTACCGCTGTTGAGATCCAGTTCGATGTAACCCACTCGTGCACCCAACTGATCTTCAGC
ATCTTTTACTTTCACCAGCGTTTCTGGGTGAGCAAAAACAGGAAGGCAAAATGCCGCAAAAAAGGGAATA
AGGGCGACACGGAAATGTTGAATACTCATACTCTTCCTTTTTCAATATTATTGAAGCATTTATCAGGGTT
ATTGTCTCATGAGCGGATACATATTTGAATGTATTTAGAAAAATAAACAAATAGGGGTTCCGCGCACATT
TCCCCGAAAAGTGCCACCTGACGTC
